>Addgene plasmid #160584 | pUPD2 AlcA (GB1549) | addgene full sequence | sequence record 322082 | Addgene NGS Result
GGAGCGGGATAGTTCCGACCTAGGATTGGATGCATGCGGAACCGCACGAGGGCGGGGCGGAAATTGACAC
ACCACTCCTCTCCACGCACCGTTCAAGAGGTACGCGTATAGAGCCGTATAGAGCAGAGATGGAGCACTTT
CTGGTACTGTCCGCACGGGATGTCCGCACGGAGAGCCACAAACGAGCGGGGCCCCGTACGTGCTCTCCTA
CCCCAGGATCGCATCCCCGCATAGCTGAACATCTATATAATCCCTGAGACCACTCATCGCGACTAGTAGC
GGCCGCTGCAGTCCGGCAAAAAAGGGCAAGGTGTCACCACCCTGCCCTTTTTCTTTAAAACCGAAAAGAT
TACTTCGCGTTATGCAGGCTTCCTCGCTCACTGACTCGCTGCGCTCGGTCGTTCGGCTGCGGCGAGCGGT
ATCAGCTCACTCAAAGGCGGTAATACGGTTATCCACAGAATCAGGGGATAACGCAGGAAAGAACATGTGA
GCAAAAGGCCAGCAAAAGGCCAGGAACCGTAAAAAGGCCGCGTTGCTGGCGTTTTTCCACAGGCTCCGCC
CCCCTGACGAGCATCACAAAAATCGACGCTCAAGTCAGAGGTGGCGAAACCCGACAGGACTATAAAGATA
CCAGGCGTTTCCCCCTGGAAGCTCCCTCGTGCGCTCTCCTGTTCCGACCCTGCCGCTTACCGGATACCTG
TCCGCCTTTCTCCCTTCGGGAAGCGTGGCGCTTTCTCATAGCTCACGCTGTAGGTATCTCAGTTCGGTGT
AGGTCGTTCGCTCCAAGCTGGGCTGTGTGCACGAACCCCCCGTTCAGCCCGACCGCTGCGCCTTATCCGG
TAACTATCGTCTTGAGTCCAACCCGGTAAGACACGACTTATCGCCACTGGCAGCAGCCACTGGTAACAGG
ATTAGCAGAGCGAGGTATGTAGGCGGTGCTACAGAGTTCTTGAAGTGGTGGCCTAACTACGGCTACACTA
GAAGAACAGTATTTGGTATCTGCGCTCTGCTGAAGCCAGTTACCTTCGGAAAAAGAGTTGGTAGCTCTTG
ATCCGGCAAACAAACCACCGCTGGTAGCGGTGGTTTTTTTGTTTGCAAGCAGCAGATTACGCGCAGAAAA
AAAGGATCTCAAGAAGATCCTTTGATCTTTTCTACGGGGTCTGACGCTCAGTGGAACGAAAACTCACGTT
AAGGGATTTTGGTCATGAGATTATCAAAAAGGATCTTCACCTAGATCCTTTTAAATTAAAAATGAAGTTT
TAAATCAATCTAAAGTATATATGAGTAAACTTGGTCTGACAGCTCGAGGCTTGGATTCTCACCAATAAAA
AACGCCCGGCGGCAACCGAGCGTTCTGAACAAATCCAGATGGAGTTCTGAGGTCATTACTGGATCTATCA
ACAGGAGTCCAAGCGAGCTCGATATCAAATTACGCCCCGCCCTGCCACTCGTCGCAGTACTGTTGTAATT
CATTAAGCATTCTGCCGACATGGAAGCCATCACAAACGGCATGATGAACCTGAATCGCCAGCGGCATCAG
CACCTTGTCGCCTTGCGTATAATATTTGCCCATGGTGAAAACGGGGGCGAAGAAGTTGTCCATATTGGCC
ACGTTTAAATCAAAACTGGTGAAACTCACCCAGGGATTGGCTGATACGAAAAACATATTCTCAATAAACC
CTTTAGGGAAATAGGCCAGGTTTTCACCGTAACACGCCACATCTTGCGAATATATGTGTAGAAACTGCCG
GAAATCGTCGTGGTATTCACTCCAGAGTGATGAAAACGTTTCAGTTTGCTCATGGAAAACGGTGTAACAA
GGGTGAACACTATCCCATATCACCAGCTCACCGTCTTTCATTGCCATACGAAATTCCGGATGAGCATTCA
TCAGGCGGGCAAGAATGTGAATAAAGGCCGGATAAAACTTGTGCTTATTTTTCTTTACGGTCTTTAAAAA
GGCCGTAATATCCAGCTGAACGGTCTGGTTATAGGTACATTGAGCAACTGACTGAAATGCCTCAAAATGT
TCTTTACGATGCCATTGGGATATATCAACGGTGGTATATCCAGTGATTTTTTTCTCCATTTTAGCTTCCT
TAGCTCCTGAAAATCTCGATAACTCAAAAAATACGCCCGGTAGTGATCTTATTTCATTATGGTGAAAGTT
GGAACCTCTTACGTGCCCGATCAACTCGAGTGCCACCTGACGTCTAAGAAACCATTATTATCATGACATT
AACCTATAAAAATAGGCGTATCACGAGGCAGAATTTCAGATAAAAAAAATCCTTAGCTTTCGCTAAGGAT
GATTTCTGGAATTCGCGGCCGCTTCTAGAGCGATGAGTGGTCTCG
Features (pLannotate 1.2.2; 8 found; start..end, strand, type, name):
    272..291     +  misc_feature   BioBrick suffix: universal suffix for all parts
    292..349     +  terminator     his operon terminator: This putative transcriptin terminator from the E. coli his operon has a 2-bp deletion introduced during synthesis. Its efficiency has not been determined.
    544..1132    -  rep_origin     ori: high-copy-number ColE1/pMB1/pBR322/pUC origin of replication
   1315..1409    -  terminator     lambda t0 terminator: transcription terminator from phage lambda
   1433..2089    -  CDS            cat: CAT_ECOLX - Experimental evidence at protein level: Swiss-Prot protein existence level 1. This enzyme is an effector of chloramphenicol resistance in bacteria. From Escherichia coli. This protein is used as a marker in many commonly used cloning vectors, such as pACYC184.
   2090..2187    -  promoter       cat promoter: promoter of the E. coli cat gene encoding chloramphenicol acetyltransferase
   2273..2316    -  terminator     bacterial terminator: putative bacterial transcription terminator
   2319..2340    +  misc_feature   BioBrick prefix: BioBrick prefix for parts that do not start with "ATG"
