[The description below was written by a language model from this plasmid's Addgene catalogue record and pLannotate feature annotations shown in this document.]
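Description:
pUPD2 AlcA (GB1549) is a GoldenBraid domestication (level 0 part) plasmid carrying an ethanol-responsive operator element derived from the alcA promoter region of Aspergillus nidulans. The backbone, pUPD2, is a small self-made entry vector derived from the BioBrick assembly plasmid pSB1C3. The annotated 2,355 nt sequence shows that heritage: BioBrick prefix and suffix remnants flank the cloning position, which is insulated by bacterial transcription terminators (a his operon terminator on one side and a putative bacterial terminator on the other). Propagation in E. coli relies on a high-copy ColE1/pUC-type origin. Selection is by chloramphenicol, through the cat gene driven by its own promoter and followed by the lambda t0 terminator.

The 254 bp insert was not recognised by the automated annotation, but by position it occupies the unannotated stretch between the BioBrick prefix and suffix. It was cloned through BsmBI sites that were destroyed in the process, and internal BsaI and BsmBI sites were removed so the part is compatible with Type IIS assembly. According to the depositor, it can be released with BsaI for GoldenBraid assembly into higher-order transcriptional units. The record lists 35S in the promoter field, but no 35S element is annotated, so whether a minimal 35S sequence is fused to the operator or supplied as a separate part is not clear from the data.

In the alc gene switch, alcA operator sequences are bound by the AlcR transcription factor in the presence of ethanol, which makes downstream expression chemically inducible. This part therefore serves as a modular building block for ethanol-inducible synthetic promoters, most likely in plant synthetic biology, although the record does not name a target host.
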