Addgene plasmid #160584: pUPD2 AlcA (GB1549)
Purpose: Ethanol inducible operator
Depositing lab: Diego Orzaez. Depositing organization: Agencia Estatal Consejo Superior de Investigaciones Científicas, M.P.
Backbone
  Vector backbone: pUPD2
  Backbone manufacturer: self-made; derived from the BioBrick assembly plasmid pSB1C3
  Vector type: Synthetic Biology
Growth in bacteria
  Bacterial resistance: Chloramphenicol, 25 μg/mL
  Growth temperature: 37°C
  Growth strain: DH5alpha
  Copy number: High Copy
Gene/Insert
  Gene/Insert name: AlcA
  Species: Aspergillus nidulans
  Insert size (bp): 254
  Mutation: BsaI and BsmBI sites removed
  Promoter: 35S
  Cloning method: Restriction Enzyme; 5′ cloning site BsmBI (destroyed during cloning); 3′ cloning site BsmBI (destroyed during cloning)
  Sequencing primers: 5′ gctttcgctaaggatgatttctgg; 3′ cagggtggtgacaccttgcc
Terms and licenses: Academic/Nonprofit Terms; Industry Terms: Not Available to Industry
Depositor comments: Compatible with GoldenBraid; insert can be released with BsaI
How to cite: pUPD2 AlcA (GB1549) was a gift from Diego Orzaez (Addgene plasmid # 160584 ; http://n2t.net/addgene:160584 ; RRID:Addgene_160584)
